Addgene plasmid #236160: EW172 CMV-TO-UTRN-14ZF-VP64 (FLP-IN)
Purpose: Plasmid encoding the UTRN-14 zinc finger array attached by a GS linker to the VP64 transcriptional activation domain, under control of CMV promoter with two TetR binding sites
Depositing lab: Xiaojing Gao. Depositing organization: Stanford University. Publication: Machine-guided dual-objective protein engineering for deimmunization and therapeutic functions. Wolfsberg E, Paul JS, Tycko J, Chen B, Bassik MC, Bintu L, Alizadeh AA, Gao XJ. Cell Syst. 2025 Jul 16;16(7):101299. doi: 10.1016/j.cels.2025.101299. Epub 2025 Jun 3. PubMed 40466641.
Backbone
  Vector backbone: FLP-IN
  Vector type: Mammalian Expression
  Selectable markers: Puromycin
Growth in bacteria
  Bacterial resistance: Ampicillin, 100 μg/mL
  Growth temperature: 37°C
  Growth strain: DH5alpha
  Copy number: High Copy
Gene/Insert
  Gene/Insert name: UTRN-14ZF-VP64
  Species: Synthetic
  Promoter: CMV promoter with two TetR binding sites
  Cloning method: Gibson Cloning
Terms and licenses: Academic/Nonprofit Terms; Industry Terms: Not Available to Industry
Depositor comments: See https://benchling.com/s/seq-uHMFebmzMABRf9EL6nmN?m=slm-ySTWZt5wPvXv8N3iKnZufor annotated sequence. Please visit https://doi.org/10.1101/2025.02.24.639918 for bioRxiv preprint.
How to cite: EW172 CMV-TO-UTRN-14ZF-VP64 (FLP-IN) was a gift from Xiaojing Gao (Addgene plasmid # 236160 ; http://n2t.net/addgene:236160 ; RRID:Addgene_236160)
