[The description below was written by a language model from this plasmid's Addgene catalogue record and pLannotate feature annotations shown in this document.]
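Description:
EW172 CMV-TO-UTRN-14ZF-VP64 (FLP-IN) is a mammalian expression plasmid of about 6 kb built on a Flp-In-type backbone, intended for site-specific integration into a host cell line carrying a genomic FRT landing site. In bacteria it is maintained at high copy through a ColE1/pUC-type origin and selected with ampicillin via the β-lactamase gene. Fragments of an f1 origin and lac regulatory sequences are also annotated as backbone remnants.

The payload is a synthetic transcriptional activator: the UTRN-14 zinc finger array joined by a glycine-serine linker to the VP64 activation domain. It is driven by the CMV immediate early enhancer and promoter followed by two tet operator sites (annotated as short PLtetO-1 fragments). Expression is therefore repressed in cells that produce TetR and induced by tetracycline or doxycycline, while it should be constitutive in cells lacking TetR. The automated annotation recognises only a short zinc-finger-like segment of the coding region, matched to ZNF212, and leaves the rest of the insert unlabelled. A bGH polyadenylation signal terminates the transcript.

Downstream lies an FRT site immediately preceding a hygromycin resistance coding sequence and an SV40 poly(A) signal, with no full promoter annotated upstream. In this typical Flp-In arrangement, the marker becomes expressed only after Flp-mediated recombination places it behind a promoter at the genomic target. The catalogue entry lists puromycin as the mammalian selectable marker, whereas the feature table shows hygromycin resistance and no puromycin gene, a discrepancy the record does not resolve. The associated publication concerns machine-guided deimmunization of therapeutic proteins. The name suggests that the array targets the utrophin gene, though the record does not state this explicitly.
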