Features (pLannotate 1.2.2; 22 found; start..end, strand, type, name):
      7..386     +  enhancer       CMV enhancer: human cytomegalovirus immediate early enhancer
    387..590     +  promoter       CMV promoter: human cytomegalovirus (CMV) immediate early promoter
    592..611     +  promoter       PLtetO-1 promoter (fragment): modified phage lambda PL promoter with tet operator sites (Lutz and Bujard, 1997)
    613..632     +  promoter       PLtetO-1 promoter (fragment): modified phage lambda PL promoter with tet operator sites (Lutz and Bujard, 1997)
    640..673     +  promoter       TRE3GV promoter (fragment): 3rd-generation Tet-responsive promoter that can be activated by binding of Tet-On® 3G, optimized for retroviral and lentiviral vectors
    772..858     +  CDS            ZNF212 (fragment): ZN212_HUMAN - Also known as ZNFC150. Experimental evidence at protein level: Swiss-Prot protein existence level 1. May be involved in transcriptional regulation. From Homo sapiens (Human).
   1736..1960    +  polyA_signal   bGH poly(A) signal: bovine growth hormone polyadenylation signal
   1976..1999    +  polyA_signal   bGH poly(A) signal (fragment): bovine growth hormone polyadenylation signal
   2003..2024    +  promoter       SV40 promoter (fragment): SV40 enhancer and early promoter
   2045..2278    +  rep_origin     f1 ori (fragment) (sequence partly withheld): f1 bacteriophage origin of replication; arrow indicates direction of (+) strand synthesis
   2283..2330    +  protein_bind   FRT: FLP-mediated recombination occurs in the 8-bp core sequence TCTAGAAA (Turan and Bode, 2011). FLP recombinase from the Saccharomyces cerevisiae 2μ plasmid
   2338..3360    +  CDS            HygR: aminoglycoside phosphotransferase from E. coli; aph(4)-Ia; confers resistance to hygromycin
   3370..3495    +  CDS            ble (fragment): BLE_KLEPN - Experimental evidence at protein level: Swiss-Prot protein existence level 1. Binding protein with a strong affinity to the bleomycin family of antibiotics. Binds to CL990; an antimitotic-antibiotic compound. From Klebsiella pneumoniae.
   3490..3611    +  polyA_signal   SV40 poly(A) signal: SV40 polyadenylation signal
   3684..3700    -  protein_bind   lac operator: The lac repressor binds to the lac operator to inhibit transcription in E. coli. This inhibition can be relieved by adding lactose or isopropyl-β-D-thiogalactopyranoside (IPTG). lac repressor encoded by lacI
   3708..3738    -  promoter       lac promoter: promoter for the E. coli lac operon
   3753..3774    -  protein_bind   CAP binding site: CAP binding activates transcription in the presence of cAMP. E. coli catabolite activator protein
   3787..3879    -  CDS            lacI (fragment): lac repressor; lacI; The lac repressor binds to the lac operator to inhibit transcription in E. coli. This inhibition can be relieved by adding lactose or isopropyl-β-D-thiogalactopyranoside (IPTG).
   4062..4650    -  rep_origin     ori: high-copy-number ColE1/pMB1/pBR322/pUC origin of replication
   4821..5681    -  CDS            AmpR: β-lactamase; bla; confers resistance to ampicillin, carbenicillin, and related antibiotics
   5682..5786    -  promoter       AmpR promoter: bla
   5845..5897    -  misc_feature   bom (fragment): basis of mobility region from pBR322
>Addgene plasmid #236160 | EW172 CMV-TO-UTRN-14ZF-VP64 (FLP-IN) | addgene full sequence | sequence record 468466 | Addgene NGS Result
CGCGTTGACATTGATTATTGACTAGTTATTAATAGTAATCAATTACGGGGTCATTAGTTCATAGCCCATA
TATGGAGTTCCGCGTTACATAACTTACGGTAAATGGCCCGCCTGGCTGACCGCCCAACGACCCCCGCCCA
TTGACGTCAATAATGACGTATGTTCCCATAGTAACGCCAATAGGGACTTTCCATTGACGTCAATGGGTGG
AGTATTTACGGTAAACTGCCCACTTGGCAGTACATCAAGTGTATCATATGCCAAGTACGCCCCCTATTGA
CGTCAATGACGGTAAATGGCCCGCCTGGCATTATGCCCAGTACATGACCTTATGGGACTTTCCTACTTGG
CAGTACATCTACGTATTAGTCATCGCTATTACCATGGTGATGCGGTTTTGGCAGTACATCAATGGGCGTG
GATAGCGGTTTGACTCACGGGGATTTCCAAGTCTCCACCCCATTGACGTCAATGGGAGTTTGTTTTGGCA
CCAAAATCAACGGGACTTTCCAAAATGTCGTAACAACTCCGCCCCATTGACGCAAATGGGCGGTAGGCGT
GTACGGTGGGAGGTCTATATAAGCAGAGCTCTCCCTATCAGTGATAGAGATCTCCCTATCAGTGATAGAG
ATCGTCGACGAGCTCGTTTAGTGAACCGTCAGATCGCCTGGAGACGCCATCCACGCTGTTTTGACCTCCA
TAGAAGACACCGGGACCGATCCAGCCTCCGGACTCTAGCGTTTAAACTTAAGCTTCGCCACCATGCACGA
GTGTGCCCGATGTGGGAAGAATTTCTCTTGGCACTCAGACCTCATCTTGCACGAGCAAATCCACACAGGA
GAGCGACCTTTCAAGTGTTACAAGTGTGGACGTGGATTCGCAGAGCACGGGACACTCAATCGACACCTTA
GAACTAAGGGCGGATGTACTGGGGAGCGGCCTTACAATTGTGAGGAGTGTGGAAGAGCTTTCTCCCAAGC
TAGCCATCTCCAAGACCACCAAAGGCTTCACACTGGGGAGAGACCCCACCAATGTATCGAGTGTGGAAAG
TCCTTCAATAGACACTGTAATCTTATAAGGCACCAAAAGATACACACGGGTGAGCGGCCATTCGAGTGTT
CTAAGTGTGGGAAGGCTTGTACTAGAAGGTGTAATTTGATACAACACCAAAAGGTCCACACTGGTGAGCG
TCCTTTCGCTTGTAGGTTCTGTGCTAAGCCTTTCAGACGTTCTTCAGACATGCGAGACCACGAGAGAGTC
CACACTGGGGAGAGACCATTCGCATGTCGGTTCTGTGCCAAGCCTTTCAGACGATCTTCCGACATGCGGG
ACCACGAGAGGGTTCACACAGGGGAGCGTCCCTTCCAATGTGAGCTCTGTTCATACACTTGTCCCAGAAG
GTCAAATTTAGACAGACACATGAAGTCCCACGCTGCTGCAGGCGGAAGCGGAGGCTCTGGCGGATCTGAT
GCCCTGGACGACTTCGACCTGGATATGCTGGGCAGCGACGCCCTGGATGATTTTGATCTGGACATGCTGG
GATCTGACGCTCTGGACGATTTCGATCTCGACATGTTGGGATCAGATGCACTGGATGACTTTGACCTGGA
CATGCTCGGATCATAGGCCGCTCGAGGAGGGCCCGAACAAAAACTCATCTCAGAAGAGGATCTGAATAGC
GCCGTCGACCATCATCATAATCATCATTGAGTTTAAACCCGCTGATCAGCCTCGACTGTGCCTTCTAGTT
GCCAGCCATCTGTTGTTTGCCCCTCCCCCGTGCCTTCCTTGACCCTGGAAGGTGCCACTCCCACTGTCCT
TTCCTAATAAAATGAGGAAATTGCATCGCATTGTCTGAGTAGGTGTCATTCTATTCTGGGGGGTGGGGTG
GGGCAGGACAGCAAGGGGGAGGATTGGGAAGACAATAGCAGGCATGCTGGGGATGCGGTGGGCTCTATGG
AGATCTATCGATGTTCTGGGGATGCGGTGGGCTCTATGGCTTCTGAGGCGGAAAGAACCAGCTGGGGCTC
TAGGGGGTATCCCC
[124 nt withheld, positions 2045-2168]
C
[91 nt withheld, positions 2170-2260]
AGGGTGATGGTTCACGTACCTAGAAGTTCCTATTCCGAAGTTCCTATTCTCTAGAAAGTATAGGAACTTC
CTTGGCCAAAAAGCCTGAACTCACCGCGACGTCTGTCGAGAAGTTTCTGATCGAAAAGTTCGACAGCGTC
TCCGACCTGATGCAGCTCTCGGAGGGCGAAGAATCTCGTGCTTTCAGCTTCGATGTAGGAGGGCGTGGAT
ATGTCCTGCGGGTAAATAGCTGCGCCGATGGTTTCTACAAAGATCGTTATGTTTATCGGCACTTTGCATC
GGCCGCGCTCCCGATTCCGGAAGTGCTTGACATTGGGGAATTCAGCGAGAGCCTGACCTATTGCATCTCC
CGCCGTGCACAGGGTGTCACGTTGCAAGACCTGCCTGAAACCGAACTGCCCGCTGTTCTGCAGCCGGTCG
CGGAGGCCATGGATGCGATCGCTGCGGCCGATCTTAGCCAGACGAGCGGGTTCGGCCCATTCGGACCGCA
AGGAATCGGTCAATACACTACATGGCGTGATTTCATATGCGCGATTGCTGATCCCCATGTGTATCACTGG
CAAACTGTGATGGACGACACCGTCAGTGCGTCCGTCGCGCAGGCTCTCGATGAGCTGATGCTTTGGGCCG
AGGACTGCCCCGAAGTCCGGCACCTCGTGCACGCGGATTTCGGCTCCAACAATGTCCTGACGGACAATGG
CCGCATAACAGCGGTCATTGACTGGAGCGAGGCGATGTTCGGGGATTCCCAATACGAGGTCGCCAACATC
TTCTTCTGGAGGCCGTGGTTGGCTTGTATGGAGCAGCAGACGCGCTACTTCGAGCGGAGGCATCCGGAGC
TTGCAGGATCGCCGCGGCTCCGGGCGTATATGCTCCGCATTGGTCTTGACCAACTCTATCAGAGCTTGGT
TGACGGCAATTTCGATGATGCAGCTTGGGCGCAGGGTCGATGCGACGCAATCGTCCGATCCGGAGCCGGG
ACTGTCGGGCGTACACAAATCGCCCGCAGAAGCGCGGCCGTCTGGACCGATGGCTGTGTAGAAGTACTCG
CCGATAGTGGAAACCGACGCCCCAGCACTCGTCCGAGGGCAAAGGAATAGCACGTACTACGAGATTTCGA
TTCCACCGCCGCCTTCTATGAAAGGTTGGGCTTCGGAATCGTTTTCCGGGACGCCGGCTGGATGATCCTC
CAGCGCGGGGATCTCATGCTGGAGTTCTTCGCCCACCCCAACTTGTTTATTGCAGCTTATAATGGTTACA
AATAAAGCAATAGCATCACAAATTTCACAAATAAAGCATTTTTTTCACTGCATTCTAGTTGTGGTTTGTC
CAAACTCATCAATGTATCTTATCATGTCTGTATACCGTCGACCTCTAGCTAGAGCTTGGCGTAATCATGG
TCATAGCTGTTTCCTGTGTGAAATTGTTATCCGCTCACAATTCCACACAACATACGAGCCGGAAGCATAA
AGTGTAAAGCCTGGGGTGCCTAATGAGTGAGCTAACTCACATTAATTGCGTTGCGCTCACTGCCCGCTTT
CCAGTCGGGAAACCTGTCGTGCCAGCTGCATTAATGAATCGGCCAACGCGCGGGGAGAGGCGGTTTGCGT
ATTGGGCGCTCTTCCGCTTCCTCGCTCACTGACTCGCTGCGCTCGGTCGTTCGGCTGCGGCGAGCGGTAT
CAGCTCACTCAAAGGCGGTAATACGGTTATCCACAGAATCAGGGGATAACGCAGGAAAGAACATGTGAGC
AAAAGGCCAGCAAAAGGCCAGGAACCGTAAAAAGGCCGCGTTGCTGGCGTTTTTCCATAGGCTCCGCCCC
CCTGACGAGCATCACAAAAATCGACGCTCAAGTCAGAGGTGGCGAAACCCGACAGGACTATAAAGATACC
AGGCGTTTCCCCCTGGAAGCTCCCTCGTGCGCTCTCCTGTTCCGACCCTGCCGCTTACCGGATACCTGTC
CGCCTTTCTCCCTTCGGGAAGCGTGGCGCTTTCTCATAGCTCACGCTGTAGGTATCTCAGTTCGGTGTAG
GTCGTTCGCTCCAAGCTGGGCTGTGTGCACGAACCCCCCGTTCAGCCCGACCGCTGCGCCTTATCCGGTA
ACTATCGTCTTGAGTCCAACCCGGTAAGACACGACTTATCGCCACTGGCAGCAGCCACTGGTAACAGGAT
TAGCAGAGCGAGGTATGTAGGCGGTGCTACAGAGTTCTTGAAGTGGTGGCCTAACTACGGCTACACTAGA
AGAACAGTATTTGGTATCTGCGCTCTGCTGAAGCCAGTTACCTTCGGAAAAAGAGTTGGTAGCTCTTGAT
CCGGCAAACAAACCACCGCTGGTAGCGGTGGTTTTTTTGTTTGCAAGCAGCAGATTACGCGCAGAAAAAA
AGGATCTCAAGAAGATCCTTTGATCTTTTCTACGGGGTCTGACGCTCAGTGGAACGAAAACTCACGTTAA
GGGATTTTGGTCATGAGATTATCAAAAAGGATCTTCACCTAGATCCTTTTAAATTAAAAATGAAGTTTTA
AATCAATCTAAAGTATATATGAGTAAACTTGGTCTGACAGTTACCAATGCTTAATCAGTGAGGCACCTAT
CTCAGCGATCTGTCTATTTCGTTCATCCATAGTTGCCTGACTCCCCGTCGTGTAGATAACTACGATACGG
GAGGGCTTACCATCTGGCCCCAGTGCTGCAATGATACCGCGAGACCCACGCTCACCGGCTCCAGATTTAT
CAGCAATAAACCAGCCAGCCGGAAGGGCCGAGCGCAGAAGTGGTCCTGCAACTTTATCCGCCTCCATCCA
GTCTATTAATTGTTGCCGGGAAGCTAGAGTAAGTAGTTCGCCAGTTAATAGTTTGCGCAACGTTGTTGCC
ATTGCTACAGGCATCGTGGTGTCACGCTCGTCGTTTGGTATGGCTTCATTCAGCTCCGGTTCCCAACGAT
CAAGGCGAGTTACATGATCCCCCATGTTGTGCAAAAAAGCGGTTAGCTCCTTCGGTCCTCCGATCGTTGT
CAGAAGTAAGTTGGCCGCAGTGTTATCACTCATGGTTATGGCAGCACTGCATAATTCTCTTACTGTCATG
CCATCCGTAAGATGCTTTTCTGTGACTGGTGAGTACTCAACCAAGTCATTCTGAGAATAGTGTATGCGGC
GACCGAGTTGCTCTTGCCCGGCGTCAATACGGGATAATACCGCGCCACATAGCAGAACTTTAAAAGTGCT
CATCATTGGAAAACGTTCTTCGGGGCGAAAACTCTCAAGGATCTTACCGCTGTTGAGATCCAGTTCGATG
TAACCCACTCGTGCACCCAACTGATCTTCAGCATCTTTTACTTTCACCAGCGTTTCTGGGTGAGCAAAAA
CAGGAAGGCAAAATGCCGCAAAAAAGGGAATAAGGGCGACACGGAAATGTTGAATACTCATACTCTTCCT
TTTTCAATATTATTGAAGCATTTATCAGGGTTATTGTCTCATGAGCGGATACATATTTGAATGTATTTAG
AAAAATAAACAAATAGGGGTTCCGCGCACATTTCCCCGAAAAGTGCCACCTGACGTCGACGGATCGGGAG
ATCTCCCGATCCCCTATGGTGCACTCTCAGTACAATCTGCTCTGATGCCGCATAGTTAAGCCAGTATCTG
CTCCCTGCTTGTGTGTTGGAGGTCGCTGAGTAGTGCGCGAGCAAAATTTAAGCTACAACAAGGCAAGGCT
TGACCGACAATTGCATGAAGAATCTGCTTAGGGTTAGGCGTTTTGCGCTGCTTCGTACGGGCCAGATATA
